Addgene plasmid #115770: pCMV6-XL4 FLAG-TM9SF4-Fc
Purpose: Expression of the extracellular domain of TM9SF4 with N-terminal FLAG tag and C-terminal hIgG tag.
Depositing lab: Davide Comoletti. Depositing organization: Rutgers, The State University of New Jersey.
Backbone
  Vector backbone: pCMV6-XL4
  Backbone size w/o insert (bp): 111
  Vector type: Mammalian Expression
Growth in bacteria
  Bacterial resistance: Ampicillin, 100 μg/mL
  Growth temperature: 37°C
  Growth strain: DH5alpha
  Copy number: High Copy
Gene/Insert
  Gene/Insert name: TM9SF4
  Species: H. sapiens (human)
  Mutation: none
  Entrez Gene: TM9SF4 (a.k.a. dJ836N17.2)
  Promoter: CMV
  Tag / fusion protein: FLAG (N terminal on backbone); hIgG/Fc (C terminal on backbone)
  Cloning method: Restriction Enzyme; 5′ cloning site unknown (not destroyed); 3′ cloning site unknown (not destroyed)
  Sequencing primers: 5′ GGA TAG CGG TTT GAC TC; 3′ AAA GCC AGA AGA GGG TCT C
Terms and licenses: Academic/Nonprofit Terms; Industry Terms: Not Available to Industry
Depositor comments: Codon Optimized, FLAG-tag is followed by a NotI site and hIgG-tag is preceeded by a XbaI site. The reverse sequencing primer will sequence the CBLN1 insert only and not the hIgG-tag.
How to cite: pCMV6-XL4 FLAG-TM9SF4-Fc was a gift from Davide Comoletti (Addgene plasmid # 115770 ; http://n2t.net/addgene:115770 ; RRID:Addgene_115770)
