[The description below was written by a language model from this plasmid's Addgene catalogue record and pLannotate feature annotations shown in this document.]
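Description:
pCMV6-XL4 FLAG-TM9SF4-Fc is a mammalian expression plasmid built on the pCMV6-XL4 backbone for producing the extracellular domain of human TM9SF4 as a tagged Fc fusion protein. It is maintained in E. coli at high copy through a ColE1/pUC-type origin and selected with ampicillin via the β-lactamase gene and its native promoter. An f1 phage origin, remnants of lacZα, lac promoter/operator elements and a T7 promoter are carried over from the backbone. The sequenced record is 6,816 nt; the catalogue's backbone size of 111 bp is clearly not meaningful.

Expression is driven by the human cytomegalovirus immediate-early enhancer and promoter and terminated by the human growth hormone polyadenylation signal. The insert is described as codon optimized, which probably explains why the automated annotation matched it to the mouse Tm9sf4 protein as a partial hit, although the catalogue lists the species as human. According to the depositor, an N-terminal FLAG tag precedes the insert and is followed by a NotI site, while an XbaI site precedes the C-terminal human IgG Fc. The annotation detects the Fc as overlapping IGHG1 and IGHG4 constant-region fragments. The FLAG tag is not annotated in the feature table, and neither it nor the record identifies a signal peptide. An SV40 enhancer/early promoter region lies downstream of the cassette, but no mammalian selection marker is annotated. The depositor's note on the reverse sequencing primer refers to a CBLN1 insert, apparently a carry-over from a related construct.

The record states the purpose only as expression of the tagged ectodomain. Such Fc fusions are generally useful for affinity capture, detection and binding studies.
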