Features (pLannotate 1.2.2; 19 found; start..end, strand, type, name):
      1..25      +  rep_origin     M13 ori (fragment): M13 bacteriophage origin of replication; arrow indicates direction of (+) strand synthesis
     29..183     -  CDS            lacZα (fragment): LacZα fragment of β-galactosidase; lacZ fragment
    343..722     +  enhancer       CMV enhancer: human cytomegalovirus immediate early enhancer
    795..812     -  promoter       CMV promoter (fragment): human cytomegalovirus (CMV) immediate early promoter
    827..926     +  promoter       CMVd1 promoter: truncated human cytomegalovirus (CMV) immediate early promoter that yields slightly reduced expression relative to the full-length promoter
   1019..1846    +  CDS            Tm9sf4 (fragment): TM9S4_MOUSE - Also known as Kiaa0255. Experimental evidence at protein level: Swiss-Prot protein existence level 1. Associates with proteins harboring glycine-rich transmembrane domains and ensures their efficient localization to the cell surface. From Mus musculus (Mouse).
   2411..2821    +  CDS            IGHG1 (fragment): IGHG1_HUMAN - Experimental evidence at protein level: Swiss-Prot protein existence level 1. Constant region of immunoglobulin heavy chains. Immunoglobulins, also known as antibodies, are membrane-bound or secreted glycoproteins produced by B lymphocytes. In the recognition phase of humoral immunity, the membrane-bound immunoglobulins serve as receptors which, upon binding of a specific antigen, trigger the clonal expansion and differentiation of B lymphocytes into immunoglobulins- secreting plasma cells. Secreted immunoglobulins mediate the effector phase of humoral immunity, which results in
   2787..3158    +  CDS            IGHG4 (fragment): IGHG4_HUMAN - Experimental evidence at protein level: Swiss-Prot protein existence level 1. Constant region of immunoglobulin heavy chains. Immunoglobulins, also known as antibodies, are membrane-bound or secreted glycoproteins produced by B lymphocytes. In the recognition phase of humoral immunity, the membrane-bound immunoglobulins serve as receptors which, upon binding of a specific antigen, trigger the clonal expansion and differentiation of B lymphocytes into immunoglobulins- secreting plasma cells. Secreted immunoglobulins mediate the effector phase of humoral immunity, which results in
   3182..3804    +  polyA_signal   hGH poly(A) signal: human growth hormone polyadenylation signal
   3833..4162    +  promoter       SV40 promoter: SV40 enhancer and early promoter
   4201..4219    -  promoter       T7 promoter: promoter for bacteriophage T7 RNA polymerase
   4257..4273    -  protein_bind   lac operator: The lac repressor binds to the lac operator to inhibit transcription in E. coli. This inhibition can be relieved by adding lactose or isopropyl-β-D-thiogalactopyranoside (IPTG). lac repressor encoded by lacI
   4281..4311    -  promoter       lac promoter: promoter for the E. coli lac operon
   4326..4347    -  protein_bind   CAP binding site: CAP binding activates transcription in the presence of cAMP. E. coli catabolite activator protein
   4360..4452    -  CDS            lacI (fragment): lac repressor; lacI; The lac repressor binds to the lac operator to inhibit transcription in E. coli. This inhibition can be relieved by adding lactose or isopropyl-β-D-thiogalactopyranoside (IPTG).
   4635..5223    -  rep_origin     ori: high-copy-number ColE1/pMB1/pBR322/pUC origin of replication
   5394..6254    -  CDS            AmpR: β-lactamase; bla; confers resistance to ampicillin, carbenicillin, and related antibiotics
   6255..6359    -  promoter       AmpR promoter: bla
   6386..6814    +  rep_origin     f1 ori (sequence partly withheld): f1 bacteriophage origin of replication; arrow indicates direction of (+) strand synthesis
>Addgene plasmid #115770 | pCMV6-XL4 FLAG-TM9SF4-Fc | addgene full sequence | sequence record 223833 | Addgene NGS Result
AACAAAATATTAACGCTTACAATTTCCATTCGCCATTCAGGCTGCGCAACTGTTGGGAAGGGCGATCGGT
GCGGGCCTCTTCGCTATTACGCCAGCTGGCGAAAGGGGGATGTGCTGCAAGGCGATTAAGTTGGGTAACG
CCAGGGTTTTCCCAGTCACGACGTTGTAAAACGACGGCCAGTGCCAAGCTGATCTATACATTGAATCAAT
ATTGGCAATTAGCCATATTAGTCATTGGTTATATAGCATAAATCAATATTGGCTATTGGCCATTGCATAC
GTTGTATCTATATCATAATATGTACATTTATATTGGCTCATGTCCAATATGACCGCCATGTTGACATTGA
TTATTGACTAGTTATTAATAGTAATCAATTACGGGGTCATTAGTTCATAGCCCATATATGGAGTTCCGCG
TTACATAACTTACGGTAAATGGCCCGCCTGGCTGACCGCCCAACGACCCCCGCCCATTGACGTCAATAAT
GACGTATGTTCCCATAGTAACGCCAATAGGGACTTTCCATTGACGTCAATGGGTGGAGTATTTACGGTAA
ACTGCCCACTTGGCAGTACATCAAGTGTATCATATGCCAAGTCCGCCCCCTATTGACGTCAATGACGGTA
AATGGCCCGCCTGGCATTATGCCCAGTACATGACCTTACGGGACTTTCCTACTTGGCAGTACATCTACGT
ATTAGTCATCGCTATTACCATGGTGATGCGGTTTTGGCAGTACACCAATGGGCGTGGATAGCGGTTTGAC
TCACGGGGATTTTCAAGTCTCCACCCCATTGACGTCAATGGGAGTTTGTTTTGGCACCAAAATCAACGGG
ACTTTCCAAAATGTCGTAATAACCCCGCCCCGTTGACGCAAATGGGCGGTAGGCGTGTACGGTGGGAGGT
CTATATAAGCAGAGCTCGTTTAGTGAACCGTCAGATATCGCCACCATGGACAGCAAAGGTTCGTCGCAGA
AAGGGTCCCGCCTGCTCCTGCTGCTGGTGGTGTCAAATCTACTCTTGTGCCAGGGTGTGGTCTCCGACTA
CAAAGACGATGACGACAAGGCGGCCGCTTTTTACGTGCCCGGCGTGGCCCCCATCAACTTCCACCAGAAC
GACCCCGTGGAGATCAAGGCCGTGAAGCTGACCAGCAGCAGAACCCAGCTGCCCTACGAGTACTACAGCC
TGCCCTTCTGCCAGCCCAGCAAGATCACCTACAAGGCCGAGAACCTGGGCGAGGTGCTGAGAGGCGACAG
AATCGTGAACACCCCCTTCCAGGTGCTGATGAACAGCGAGAAGAAGTGCGAGGTGCTGTGCAGCCAGAGC
AACAAGCCCGTGACCCTGACCGTGGAGCAGAGCAGACTGGTGGCCGAGAGAATCACCGAGGACTACTACG
TGCACCTGATCGCCGACAACCTGCCCGTGGCCACCAGACTGGAGCTGTACAGCAACAGAGACAGCGACGA
CAAGAAGAAGGAGAAGGACGTGCAGTTCGAGCACGGCTACAGACTGGGCTTCACCGACGTGAACAAGATC
TACCTGCACAACCACCTGAGCTTCATCCTGTACTACCACAGAGAGGACATGGAGGAGGACCAGGAGCACA
CCTACAGAGTGGTGAGATTCGAGGTGATCCCCCAGAGCATCAGACTGGAGGACCTGAAGGCCGACGAGAA
GAGCAGCTGCACCCTGCCCGAGGGCACCAACAGCAGCCCTCAGGAGATCGACCCTACCAAGGAGAACCAG
CTGTACTTCACCTACAGCGTGCACTGGGAGGAGAGCGACATCAAGTGGGCCAGCAGATGGGACACCTACC
TGACCATGAGCGACGTGCAGATCCACGGTCTAGAGGTGCTCTTCCAGGGGCCTGATCCCGATCCCGAGGG
TGAGTACTAAGCTTCAGCGCTCCTGCCTGGACGCATCCCGGCTATGCAGCCCCAGTCCAGGGCAGCAAGG
CAGGCCCCGTCTGCCTCTTCACCCGGAGGCCTCTGCCCGCCCCACTCATGCTCAGGGAGAGGGTCTTCTG
GCTTTTTCCCCAGGCTCTGGGCAGGCACAGGCTAGGTGCCCCTAACCCAGGCCCTGCACACAAAGGGGCA
GGTGCTGGGCTCAGACCTGCCAAGAGCCATATCCGGGAGGACCCTGCCCCTGACCTAAGCCCACCCCAAA
GGCCAAACTCTCCACTCCCTCAGCTCGGACACCTTCTCTCCTCCCAGATTCCAGTAACTCCCAATCTTCT
CTCTGCAGAGCCCAAATCTTGTGACAAAACTCACACATGCCCACCGTGCCCAGGTAAGCCAGCCCAGGCC
TCGCCCTCCAGCTCAAGGCGGGACAGGTGCCCTAGAGTAGCCTGCATCCAGGGACAGGCCCCAGCCGGGT
GCTGACACGTCCACCTCCATCTCTTCCTCAGCACCTGAACTCCTGGGGGGACCGTCAGTCTTCCTCTTCC
CCCCAAAACCCAAGGACACCCTCATGATCTCCCGGACCCCTGAGGTCACATGCGTGGTGGTGGACGTGAG
CCACGAAGACCCTGAGGTCAAGTTCAACTGGTACGTGGACGGCGTGGAGGTGCATAATGCCAAGACAAAG
CCGCGGGAGGAGCAGTACAACAGCACGTACCGTGTGGTCAGCGTCCTCACCGTCCTGCACCAGGACTGGC
TGAATGGCAAGGAGTACAAGTGCAAGGTCTCCAACAAAGCCCTCCCAGCCCCCATCGAGAAAACCATCTC
CAAAGCCAAAGGTGGGACCCGTGGGGTGCGAGGGCCACATGGACAGAGGCCGGCTCGGCCCACCCTCTGC
CCTGAGAGTGACCGCTGTACCAACCTCTGTCCCTACAGGGCAGCCCCGAGAACCACAGGTGTACACCCTG
CCCCCATCCCGGGATGAGCTGACCAAGAACCAGGTCAGCCTGACCTGCCTGGTCAAAGGCTTCTATCCCA
GCGACATCGCCGTGGAGTGGGAGAGCAATGGGCAGCCGGAGAACAACTACAAGACCACGCCTCCCGTGCT
GGACTCCGACGGCTCCTTCTTCCTCTACAGCAAGCTCACCGTGGACAAGAGCAGGTGGCAGCAGGGGAAC
GTCTTCTCATGCTCCGTGATGCATGAGGCTCTGCACAACCACTACACGCAGAAGAGCCTCTCCCTGTCTC
CGGGTAAATGAGTGCGACGGCCGCGACTCTAGGGTGGCATCCCTGTGACCCCTCCCCAGTGCCTCTCCTG
GCCCTGGAAGTTGCCACTCCAGTGCCCACCAGCCTTGTCCTAATAAAATTAAGTTGCATCATTTTGTCTG
ACTAGGTGTCCTTCTATAATATTATGGGGTGGAGGGGGGTGGTATGGAGCAAGGGGCAAGTTGGGAAGAC
AACCTGTAGGGCCTGCGGGGTCTATTGGGAACCAAGCTGGAGTGCAGTGGCACAATCTTGGCTCACTGCA
ATCTCCGCCTCCTGGGTTCAAGCGATTCTCCTGCCTCAGCCTCCCGAGTTGTTGGGATTCCAGGCATGCA
TGACCAGGCTCAGCTAATTTTTGTTTTTTTGGTAGAGACGGGGTTTCACCATATTGGCCAGGCTGGTCTC
CAACTCCTAATCTCAGGTGATCTACCCACCTTGGCCTCCCAAATTGCTGGGATTACAGGCGTGAACCACT
GCTCCCTTCCCTGTCCTTCTGATTTTAAAATAACTATACCAGCAGGAGGACGTCCAGACACAGCATAGGC
TACCTGGCCATGCCCAACCGGTGGGACATTTGAGTTGCTTGCTTGGCACTGTCCTCTCATGCGTTGGGTC
CACTCAGTAGATGCCTGTTGAATTGGGTACGCGGCCAGCTTGGCTGTGGAATGTGTGTCAGTTAGGGTGT
GGAAAGTCCCCAGGCTCCCCAGCAGGCAGAAGTATGCAAAGCATGCATCTCAATTAGTCAGCAACCAGGT
GTGGAAAGTCCCCAGGCTCCCCAGCAGGCAGAAGTATGCAAAGCATGCATCTCAATTAGTCAGCAACCAT
AGTCCCGCCCCTAACTCCGCCCATCCCGCCCCTAACTCCGCCCAGTTCCGCCCATTCTCCGCCCCATGGC
TGACTAATTTTTTTTATTTATGCAGAGGCCGAGGCCGCCTCGGCCTCTGAGCTATTCCAGAAGTAGTGAG
GAGGCTTTTTTGGAGGCCTAGGCTTTTGCAAAAAGCTCCTCGAGGAACTGAAAAACCAGAAAGTTAATTC
CCTATAGTGAGTCGTATTAAATTCGTAATCATGTCATAGCTGTTTCCTGTGTGAAATTGTTATCCGCTCA
CAATTCCACACAACATACGAGCCGGAAGCATAAAGTGTAAAGCCTGGGGTGCCTAATGAGTGAGCTAACT
CACATTAATTGCGTTGCGCTCACTGCCCGCTTTCCAGTCGGGAAACCTGTCGTGCCAGCTGCATTAATGA
ATCGGCCAACGCGCGGGGAGAGGCGGTTTGCGTATTGGGCGCTCTTCCGCTTCCTCGCTCACTGACTCGC
TGCGCTCGGTCGTTCGGCTGCGGCGAGCGGTATCAGCTCACTCAAAGGCGGTAATACGGTTATCCACAGA
ATCAGGGGATAACGCAGGAAAGAACATGTGAGCAAAAGGCCAGCAAAAGGCCAGGAACCGTAAAAAGGCC
GCGTTGCTGGCGTTTTTCCATAGGCTCCGCCCCCCTGACGAGCATCACAAAAATCGACGCTCAAGTCAGA
GGTGGCGAAACCCGACAGGACTATAAAGATACCAGGCGTTTCCCCCTGGAAGCTCCCTCGTGCGCTCTCC
TGTTCCGACCCTGCCGCTTACCGGATACCTGTCCGCCTTTCTCCCTTCGGGAAGCGTGGCGCTTTCTCAT
AGCTCACGCTGTAGGTATCTCAGTTCGGTGTAGGTCGTTCGCTCCAAGCTGGGCTGTGTGCACGAACCCC
CCGTTCAGCCCGACCGCTGCGCCTTATCCGGTAACTATCGTCTTGAGTCCAACCCGGTAAGACACGACTT
ATCGCCACTGGCAGCAGCCACTGGTAACAGGATTAGCAGAGCGAGGTATGTAGGCGGTGCTACATAGTTC
TTGAAGTGGTGGCCTAACTACGGCTACACTAGAAGAACAGTATTTGGTATCTGCGCTCTGCTGAAGCCAG
TTACCTTCGGAAAAAGAGTTGGTAGCTCTTGATCCGGCAAACAAACCACCGCTGGTAGCGGTGGTTTTTT
TGTTTGCAAGCAGCAGATTACGCGCAGAAAAAAAGGATCTCAAGAAGATCCTTTGATCTTTTCTACGGGG
TCTGACGCTCAGTGGAACGAAAACTCACGTTAAGGGATTTTGGTCATGAGATTATCAAAAAGGATCTTCA
CCTAGATCCTTTTAAATTAAAAATGAAGTTTTAAATCAATCTAAAGTATATATGAGTAAACTTGGTCTGA
CAGTTACCAATGCTTAATCAGTGAGGCACCTATCTCAGCGATCTGTCTATTTCGTTCATCCATAGTTGCC
TGACTCCCCGTCGTGTAGATAACTACGATACGGGAGGGCTTACCATCTGGCCCCAGTGCTGCAATGATAC
CGCGAGACCCACGCTCACCGGCTCCAGATTTATCAGCAATAAACCAGCCAGCCGGAAGGGCCGAGCGCAG
AAGTGGTCCTGCAACTTTATCCGCCTCCATCCAGTCTATTAATTGTTGCCGGGAAGCTAGAGTAAGTAGT
TCGCCAGTTAATAGTTTGCGCAACGTTGTTGCCATTGCTACAGGCATCGTGGTGTCACGCTCGTCGTTTG
GTATGGCTTCATTCAGCTCCGGTTCCCAACGATCAAGGCGAGTTACATGATCCCCCATGTTGTGCAAAAA
AGCGGTTAGCTCCTTCGGTCCTCCGATCGTTGTCAGAAGTAAGTTGGCCGCAGTGTTATCACTCATGGTT
ATGGCAGCACTGCATAATTCTCTTACTGTCATGCCATCCGTAAGATGCTTTTCTGTGACTGGTGAGTACT
CAACCAAGTCATTCTGAGAATAGTGTATGCGGCGACCGAGTTGCTCTTGCCCGGCGTCAATACGGGATAA
TACCGCGCCACATAGCAGAACTTTAAAAGTGCTCATCATTGGAAAACGTTCTTCGGGGCGAAAACTCTCA
AGGATCTTACCGCTGTTGAGATCCAGTTCGATGTAACCCACTCGTGCACCCAACTGATCTTCAGCATCTT
TTACTTTCACCAGCGTTTCTGGGTGAGCAAAAACAGGAAGGCAAAATGCCGCAAAAAAGGGAATAAGGGC
GACACGGAAATGTTGAATACTCATACTCTTCCTTTTTCAATATTATTGAAGCATTTATCAGGGTTATTGT
CTCATGAGCGGATACATATTTGAATGTATTTAGAAAAATAAACAAATAGGGGTTCCGCGCACATTTCCCC
GAAAAGTGCCACCTG
[124 nt withheld, positions 6386-6509]
C
[91 nt withheld, positions 6511-6601]
A
[49 nt withheld, positions 6603-6651]
CCTTTGACGTTGGAGTCCACGTTCTTT
[37 nt withheld, positions 6679-6715]
ACCCTATCTCGGTCTATTCTTTTGATTTATAAGGGATTTTGCCGATTTCGGCCTATTGGTTAAAAAATGA
GCTGATTTAACAAAAATTTAACGCGAATTTT
